>Addgene plasmid #176746 | pZac2.1 gfaABC1D-BioID2-BioID2-Kir4.1-HA | addgene full sequence | sequence record 348805 | Addgene NGS Result
AGCGCCCAATACGCAAACCGCCTCTCCCCGCGCGTTGGCCGATTCATTAATGCAGCTGGCACGACAGGTT
TCCCGACTGGAAAGCGGGCAGTGAGCGCAACGCAATTAATGTGAGTTAGCTCACTCATTAGGCACCCCAG
GCTTTACACTTTATGCTTCCGGCTCGTATGTTGTGTGGAATTGTGAGCGGATAACAATTTCACACAGGAA
ACAGCTATGACCATGATTACGCCAGATTTAATTAAGGCCTTAATTAGGCTGCGCGCTCGCTCGCTCACTG
AGGCCGCCCGGGCAAAGCCCGGGCGTCGGGCGACCTTTGGTCGCCCGGCCTCAGTGAGCGAGCGAGCGCG
CAGAGAGGGAGTGGCCAACTCCATCACTAGGGGTTCCTTGTAGTTAATGATTAACCCGCCATGCTACTTA
TCTACGTAGCCATGCTCTAGGAAGATCTAACATATCCTGGTGTGGAGTAGGGGACGCTGCTCTGACAGAG
GCTCGGGGGCCTGAGCTGGCTCTGTGAGCTGGGGAGGAGGCAGACAGCCAGGCCTTGTCTGCAAGCAGAC
CTGGCAGCATTGGGCTGGCCGCCCCCCAGGGCCTCCTCTTCATGCCCAGTGAATGACTCACCTTGGCACA
GACACAATGTTCGGGGTGGGCACAGTGCCTGCTTCCCGCCGCACCCCAGCCCCCCTCAAATGCCTTCCGA
GAAGCCCATTGAGCAGGGGGCTTGCATTGCACCCCAGCCTGACAGCCTGGCATCTTGGGATAAAAGCAGC
ACAGCCCCCTAGGGGCTGCCCTTGCTGTGTGGCGCCACCGGCGGTGGAGAACAAGGCTCTATTCAGCCTG
TGCCCAGGAAAGGGGATCAGGGGATGCCCAGGCATGGACAGTGGGTGGCAGGGGGGGAGAGGAGGGCTGT
CTGCTTCCCAGAAGTCCAAGGACACAAATGGGTGAGGGGAGAGCTCTCCCCATAGCTGGGCTGCGGCCCA
ACCCCACCCCCTCAGGCTATGCCAGGGGGTGTTGCCAGGGGCACCCGGGCATCGCCAGTCTAGCCCACTC
CTTCATAAAGCCCTCGCATCCCAGGAGCGAGCAGAGCCAGAGCAGGTTGGAGAGGAGACGCATCACCTCC
GCTGCTCGCAAGCTTTATTGCGGTAGTTTATCACAGTTAAATTGCTAACGCAGTCAGTGCTTCTGACACA
ACAGTCTCGAACTTAAGCTGCAGAAGTTGGTCGTGAGGCACTGGGCAGGTAAGTATCAAGGTTACAAGAC
AGGTTTAAGGAGACCAATAGAAACTGGGCTTGTCGAGACAGAGAAGACTCTTGCGTTTCTGATAGGCACC
TATTGGTCTTACTGACATCCACTTTGCCTTTCTCTCCACAGGTGTCCACTCCCAGTTCAATTACAGCTCT
TAAGGCTAGAGTACTTAATACGACTCACTATAGGCTAGCCTCGAGCTCGGATCCACCACCATGTTCAAAA
ATCTTATTTGGCTGAAGGAAGTTGATAGCACCCAGGAGCGGCTTAAGGAATGGAATGTCTCCTATGGCAC
TGCACTCGTCGCCGATAGACAGACCAAAGGTAGAGGCGGTCTCGGACGGAAGTGGTTGAGTCAGGAGGGC
GGTCTTTACTTCTCTTTCTTGTTGAATCCAAAAGAGTTTGAAAATTTGTTGCAACTTCCACTGGTCTTGG
GACTCTCCGTGAGCGAGGCACTCGAAGAGATTACAGAGATACCATTTAGTCTGAAGTGGCCCAACGACGT
TTATTTTCAGGAGAAAAAGGTTTCAGGGGTCCTTTGTGAGCTCAGTAAGGACAAGCTGATAGTGGGAATC
GGTATAAACGTGAATCAAAGAGAGATCCCTGAAGAGATCAAGGATCGGGCCACAACACTTTATGAAATCA
CTGGAAAGGATTGGGACAGAAAGGAGGTCTTGCTGAAGGTTCTCAAGCGAATTTCCGAAAATCTCAAGAA
ATTTAAGGAAAAATCCTTTAAAGAGTTCAAAGGAAAAATTGAGTCAAAGATGTTGTACCTTGGAGAGGAG
GTTAAACTCTTGGGAGAAGGCAAGATTACCGGGAAACTTGTGGGCCTGAGTGAAAAGGGCGGTGCTTTGA
TACTTACAGAGGAAGGCATAAAGGAGATACTGTCCGGCGAATTTAGCTTGCGACGGTCAAGCTTAGGTGG
AGGAGGTTCTGGAGGCGGTGGAAGTGGTGGCGGAGGTAGCGGTGGAGGAGGTTCTATGGTGTCTAAGGAA
TTCATGTTCAAAAATCTTATTTGGCTGAAGGAAGTTGATAGCACCCAGGAGCGGCTTAAGGAATGGAATG
TCTCCTATGGCACTGCACTCGTCGCCGATAGACAGACCAAAGGTAGAGGCGGTCTCGGACGGAAGTGGTT
GAGTCAGGAGGGCGGTCTTTACTTCTCTTTCTTGTTGAATCCAAAAGAGTTTGAAAATTTGTTGCAACTT
CCACTGGTCTTGGGACTCTCCGTGAGCGAGGCACTCGAAGAGATTACAGAGATACCATTTAGTCTGAAGT
GGCCCAACGACGTTTATTTTCAGGAGAAAAAGGTTTCAGGGGTCCTTTGTGAGCTCAGTAAGGACAAGCT
GATAGTGGGAATCGGTATAAACGTGAATCAAAGAGAGATCCCTGAAGAGATCAAGGATCGGGCCACAACA
CTTTATGAAATCACTGGAAAGGATTGGGACAGAAAGGAGGTCTTGCTGAAGGTTCTCAAGCGAATTTCCG
AAAATCTCAAGAAATTTAAGGAAAAATCCTTTAAAGAGTTCAAAGGAAAAATTGAGTCAAAGATGTTGTA
CCTTGGAGAGGAGGTTAAACTCTTGGGAGAAGGCAAGATTACCGGGAAACTTGTGGGCCTGAGTGAAAAG
GGCGGTGCTTTGATACTTACAGAGGAAGGCATAAAGGAGATACTGTCCGGCGAATTTAGCTTGCGACGGT
CAGCTAGCGACTGCCATTATCCCCCGCCGGGTGGAGGCGGGTCGGGTGGCGGAGGTAGCGGAGGCGGTGG
AAGTGGAGGCGGTGGAAGTGGTGGAGGAGGTTCTGGTGGCGGAGGTAGCGGTGGCGGAGGTAGCGGAGGC
GGTGGAAGTGGTGGCGGAGGTAGCGGAGGCGGTGGATCGGTCGACACGATGTTATCGAATTCTGTTGCCA
AGGTCTATTACAGCCAGACGACGCAGACAGAGAGCCGGCCCCTAGTGGCCCCAGGAATACGTCGGAGGAG
GGTCCTGACAAAAGATGGCCGGAGCAACGTGAGAATGGAGCATATTGCTGACAAGCGTTTCCTCTACCTC
AAGGATCTATGGACGACCTTCATTGACATGCAGTGGCGCTACAAGCTTCTGCTCTTCTCGGCAACCTTTG
CAGGCACTTGGTTCCTCTTTGGCGTGGTGTGGTATCTGGTCGCTGTGGCCCACGGGGACCTGTTGGAGCT
GGGACCTCCTGCCAACCACACGCCCTGTGTGGTGCAGGTGCACACACTTACTGGGGCCTTCCTCTTCTCC
CTCGAATCCCAGACCACCATTGGCTATGGCTTCCGCTACATCAGCGAGGAATGCCCTCTGGCCATTGTGC
TTCTCATTGCACAGCTCGTGCTCACCACCATTCTGGAAATCTTCATCACCGGAACCTTCCTTGCAAAGAT
TGCCCGGCCGAAGAAGAGGGCTGAGACGATCCGTTTCAGCCAGCATGCGGTTGTGGCTTACCACAACGGG
AAGCTTTGCCTCATGATCCGGGTGGCCAACATGCGTAAGAGTCTCCTCATTGGGTGCCAGGTGACAGGCA
AACTGCTTCAAACCCACCAGACAAAGGAGGGTGAGAATATTCGGCTCAACCAGGTCAATGTGACTTTCCA
AGTAGACACAGCCTCTGATAGCCCCTTTCTCATTCTACCCCTGACTTTCTACCATGTGGTAGATGAGACC
AGCCCCTTGAAAGATCTCCCCCTCCGCAGCGGGGAGGGTGACTTCGAGCTCGTGCTGATCCTAAGTGGGA
CGGTGGAGTCCACCAGCGCCACCTGTCAAGTTCGCACTTCCTATCTACCGGAGGAGATCCTCTGGGGCTA
CGAGTTCACACCTGCTATCTCACTGTCAGCCAGTGGCAAATACGTGGCTGACTTCAGCCTTTTTGACCAG
GTTGTGAAAGTGGCGTCCCCCGGTGGTCTCCGAGATAGCACCGTACGTTATGGAGACCCAGAAAAGCTCA
AGTTGGAGGAGTCATTAAGAGAGCAAGCTGAAAAGGAAGGCAGTGCCCTTAGTGTGCGCATTAGTAACGT
CGCTTACCCTTACGATGTACCGGATTACGCATAGGGATCCAATTCGCTTATCGATAATCAACCTCTGGAT
TACAAAATTTGTGAAAGATTGACTGGTATTCTTAACTATGTTGCTCCTTTTACGCTATGTGGATACGCTG
CTTTAATGCCTTTGTATCATGCTATTGCTTCCCGTATGGCTTTCATTTTCTCCTCCTTGTATAAATCCTG
GTTGCTGTCTCTTTATGAGGAGTTGTGGCCCGTTGTCAGGCAACGTGGCGTGGTGTGCACTGTGTTTGCT
GACGCAACCCCCACTGGTTGGGGCATTGCCACCACCTGTCAGCTCCTTTCCGGGACTTTCGCTTTCCCCC
TCCCTATTGCCACGGCGGAACTCATCGCCGCCTGCCTTGCCCGCTGCTGGACAGGGGCTCGGCTGTTGGG
CACTGACAATTCCGTGGTGTTGTCGGGGAAATCATCGTCCTTTCCTTGGCTGCTCGCCTATGTTGCCACC
TGGATTCTGCGCGGGACGTCCTTCTGCTACGTCCCTTCGGCCCTCAATCCAGCGGACCTTCCTTCCCGCG
GCCTGCTGCCGGCTCTGCGGCCTCTTCCGCGTCTTCGCCTTCGCCCTCAGACGAGTCGGATCTCCCTTTG
GGCCGCCTCCCCGCATCGATACCGGAATTCTGCAGATATCTAGAGTCGACCCGGGCGGCCGCTTCGAGCA
GACATGATAAGATACATTGATGAGTTTGGACAAACCACAACTAGAATGCAGTGAAAAAAATGCTTTATTT
GTGAAATTTGTGATGCTATTGCTTTATTTGTAACCATTATAAGCTGCAATAAACAAGTTAACAACAACAA
TTGCATTCATTTTATGTTTCAGGTTCAGGGGGAGATGTGGGAGGTTTTTTAAAGCAAGTAAAACCTCTAC
AAATGTGGTAAAATCGATAAGGATCTTCCTAGAGCATGGCTACGTAGATAAGTAGCATGGCGGGTTAATC
ATTAACTACAAGGAACCCCTAGTGATGGAGTTGGCCACTCCCTCTCTGCGCGCTCGCTCGCTCACTGAGG
CCGGGCGACCAAAGGTCGCCCGACGCCCGGGCTTTGCCCGGGCGGCCTCAGTGAGCGAGCGAGCGCGCAG
CCTTAATTAACCTAATTCACTGGCCGTCGTTTTACAACGTCGTGACTGGGAAAACCCTGGCGTTACCCAA
CTTAATCGCCTTGCAGCACATCCCCCTTTCGCCAGCTGGCGTAATAGCGAAGAGGCCCGCACCGATCGCC
CTTCCCAACAGTTGCGCAGCCTGAATGGCGAATGGG
[124 nt withheld, positions 5567-5690]
C
[91 nt withheld, positions 5692-5782]
A
[49 nt withheld, positions 5784-5832]
CCTTTGACGTTGGAGTCCACGTTCTTT
[37 nt withheld, positions 5860-5896]
ACCCTATCTCGGTCTATTCTTTTGATTTATAAGGGATTTTGCCGATTTCGGCCTATTGGTTAAAAAATGA
GCTGATTTAACAAAAATTTAACGCGAATTTTAACAAAATATTAACGCTTACAATTTAGGTGGCACTTTTC
GGGGAAATGTGCGCGGAACCCCTATTTGTTTATTTTTCTAAATACATTCAAATATGTATCCGCTCATGAG
ACAATAACCCTGATAAATGCTTCAATAATATTGAAAAAGGAAGAGTATGAGTATTCAACATTTCCGTGTC
GCCCTTATTCCCTTTTTTGCGGCATTTTGCCTTCCTGTTTTTGCTCACCCAGAAACGCTGGTGAAAGTAA
AAGATGCTGAAGATCAGTTGGGTGCACGAGTGGGTTACATCGAACTGGATCTCAACAGCGGTAAGATCCT
TGAGAGTTTTCGCCCCGAAGAACGTTTTCCAATGATGAGCACTTTTAAAGTTCTGCTATGTGGCGCGGTA
TTATCCCGTATTGACGCCGGGCAAGAGCAACTCGGTCGCCGCATACACTATTCTCAGAATGACTTGGTTG
AGTACTCACCAGTCACAGAAAAGCATCTTACGGATGGCATGACAGTAAGAGAATTATGCAGTGCTGCCAT
AACCATGAGTGATAACACTGCGGCCAACTTACTTCTGACAACGATCGGAGGACCGAAGGAGCTAACCGCT
TTTTTGCACAACATGGGGGATCATGTAACTCGCCTTGATCGTTGGGAACCGGAGCTGAATGAAGCCATAC
CAAACGACGAGCGTGACACCACGATGCCTGTAGCAATGGCAACAACGTTGCGCAAACTATTAACTGGCGA
ACTACTTACTCTAGCTTCCCGGCAACAATTAATAGACTGGATGGAGGCGGATAAAGTTGCAGGACCACTT
CTGCGCTCGGCCCTTCCGGCTGGCTGGTTTATTGCTGATAAATCTGGAGCCGGTGAGCGTGGGTCTCGCG
GTATCATTGCAGCACTGGGGCCAGATGGTAAGCCCTCCCGTATCGTAGTTATCTACACGACGGGGAGTCA
GGCAACTATGGATGAACGAAATAGACAGATCGCTGAGATAGGTGCCTCACTGATTAAGCATTGGTAACTG
TCAGACCAAGTTTACTCATATATACTTTAGATTGATTTAAAACTTCATTTTTAATTTAAAAGGATCTAGG
TGAAGATCCTTTTTGATAATCTCATGACCAAAATCCCTTAACGTGAGTTTTCGTTCCACTGAGCGTCAGA
CCCCGTAGAAAAGATCAAAGGATCTTCTTGAGATCCTTTTTTTCTGCGCGTAATCTGCTGCTTGCAAACA
AAAAAACCACCGCTACCAGCGGTGGTTTGTTTGCCGGATCAAGAGCTACCAACTCTTTTTCCGAAGGTAA
CTGGCTTCAGCAGAGCGCAGATACCAAATACTGTTCTTCTAGTGTAGCCGTAGTTAGGCCACCACTTCAA
GAACTCTGTAGCACCGCCTACATACCTCGCTCTGCTAATCCTGTTACCAGTGGCTGCTGCCAGTGGCGAT
AAGTCGTGTCTTACCGGGTTGGACTCAAGACGATAGTTACCGGATAAGGCGCAGCGGTCGGGCTGAACGG
GGGGTTCGTGCACACAGCCCAGCTTGGAGCGAACGACCTACACCGAACTGAGATACCTACAGCGTGAGCT
ATGAGAAAGCGCCACGCTTCCCGAAGGGAGAAAGGCGGACAGGTATCCGGTAAGCGGCAGGGTCGGAACA
GGAGAGCGCACGAGGGAGCTTCCAGGGGGAAACGCCTGGTATCTTTATAGTCCTGTCGGGTTTCGCCACC
TCTGACTTGAGCGTCGATTTTTGTGATGCTCGTCAGGGGGGCGGAGCCTATGGAAAAACGCCAGCAACGC
GGCCTTTTTACGGTTCCTGGCCTTTTGCTGGCCTTTTGCTCACATGTTCTTTCCTGCGTTATCCCCTGAT
TCTGTGGATAACCGTATTACCGCCTTTGAGTGAGCTGATACCGCTCGCCGCAGCCGAACGACCGAGCGCA
GCGAGTCAGTGAGCGAGGAAGCGGAAG
Features (pLannotate 1.2.2; 17 found; start..end, strand, type, name):
      2..94      +  CDS            lacI (fragment): lac repressor; lacI; The lac repressor binds to the lac operator to inhibit transcription in E. coli. This inhibition can be relieved by adding lactose or isopropyl-β-D-thiogalactopyranoside (IPTG).
    107..128     +  protein_bind   CAP binding site: CAP binding activates transcription in the presence of cAMP. E. coli catabolite activator protein
    143..173     +  promoter       lac promoter: promoter for the E. coli lac operon
    181..197     +  protein_bind   lac operator: The lac repressor binds to the lac operator to inhibit transcription in E. coli. This inhibition can be relieved by adding lactose or isopropyl-β-D-thiogalactopyranoside (IPTG). lac repressor encoded by lacI
    258..388     -  repeat_region  AAV2 ITR (fragment): inverted terminal repeat of adeno-associated virus serotype 2 inverted
   1239..1371    +  intron         chimeric intron: chimera between introns from human β-globin and immunoglobulin heavy chain genes
   1416..1434    +  promoter       T7 promoter: promoter for bacteriophage T7 RNA polymerase
   3141..4271    +  CDS            Kcnj10: KCJ10_MOUSE - Experimental evidence at protein level: Swiss-Prot protein existence level 1. May be responsible for potassium buffering action of glial cells in the brain. Inward rectifier potassium channels are characterized by a greater tendency to allow potassium to flow into the cell rather than out of it. Their voltage dependence is regulated by the concentration of extracellular potassium; as external potassium is raised, the voltage range of the channel opening shifts to more positive voltages. The inward rectification is mainly due to the blockage of outward current by internal magnesiu
   4326..4914    +  misc_feature   WPRE: woodchuck hepatitis virus posttranscriptional regulatory element
   4978..5099    -  polyA_signal   SV40 poly(A) signal: SV40 polyadenylation signal
   5122..5190    -  CDS            large T antigen (fragment): large T antigen from SV40 (simian virus 40)
   5261..5391    +  repeat_region  AAV2 ITR (fragment): inverted terminal repeat of adeno-associated virus serotype 2 inverted
   5405..5562    +  CDS            lacZα (fragment): LacZα fragment of β-galactosidase; lacZ fragment
   5567..5995    +  rep_origin     f1 ori (sequence partly withheld): f1 bacteriophage origin of replication; arrow indicates direction of (+) strand synthesis
   6048..6152    +  promoter       AmpR promoter: bla
   6153..7013    +  CDS            AmpR: β-lactamase; bla; confers resistance to ampicillin, carbenicillin, and related antibiotics
   7184..7772    +  rep_origin     ori: high-copy-number ColE1/pMB1/pBR322/pUC origin of replication
