[The description below was written by a language model from this plasmid's Addgene catalogue record and pLannotate feature annotations shown in this document.]
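Description:
pZac2.1 gfaABC1D-BioID2-BioID2-Kir4.1-HA is an adeno-associated virus transfer (cis) plasmid built on the pZac2.1 backbone and designed to express a proximity-labelling version of the Kir4.1 potassium channel in astrocytes. It is maintained in E. coli through a high-copy ColE1/pUC-type origin and selected with ampicillin via the β-lactamase gene. An f1 origin and remnants of lac/lacZα sequence are also present in the bacterial portion. The recommended host is a recombination-deficient type of strain, as is usual for plasmids carrying repeat-rich ITRs.

The expression cassette lies between two AAV2 inverted terminal repeats, which allow the intervening DNA to be packaged into AAV particles when helper functions are supplied. According to the catalogue, transcription is driven by gfaABC1D, a compact GFAP-derived promoter that favours astrocytes. The automated annotation does not label this promoter, but an unannotated stretch sits between the left ITR and a chimeric β-globin/immunoglobulin intron, where it would be expected. A T7 promoter follows the intron. The roughly 2.9 kb insert encodes two tandem copies of BioID2, the promiscuous biotin ligase derived from Aquifex aeolicus, fused to the N-terminus of rat Kir4.1 (Kcnj10). Only the Kcnj10 portion is recognised in the feature table. The record is inconsistent about the HA epitope: the plasmid name and tag field place it at the C-terminus, while the insert name lists it first. A WPRE and an SV40 polyadenylation signal follow the coding sequence to enhance transcript stability and processing.

The construct is intended for biotinylating proteins near Kir4.1 in astrocytes, supporting the mapping of astrocyte subcompartment proteomes. The sequenced record is slightly shorter than the stated total size.
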