Addgene plasmid #176746: pZac2.1 gfaABC1D-BioID2-BioID2-Kir4.1-HA
Purpose: Expresses Kir4.1 fused with BioID2 at the N-terminus in astrocytes
Depositing lab: Baljit Khakh. Depositing organization: University of California, Los Angeles (UCLA). Publication: Astrocyte-neuron subproteomes and obsessive-compulsive disorder mechanisms. Soto JS, Jami-Alahmadi Y, Chacon J, Moye SL, Diaz-Castro B, Wohlschlegel JA, Khakh BS. Nature. 2023 Apr;616(7958):764-773. doi: 10.1038/s41586-023-05927-7. Epub 2023 Apr 12. PubMed 37046092.
Backbone
  Vector backbone: PZac2.1
  Backbone manufacturer: Khakh lab
  Backbone size w/o insert (bp): 5110
  Total vector size (bp): 7995
  Vector type: Bacterial Expression, AAV
Growth in bacteria
  Bacterial resistance: Ampicillin, 100 μg/mL
  Growth temperature: 37°C
  Growth strain: NEB Stable
  Copy number: Unknown
Gene/Insert
  Gene/Insert name: HA-BioID2-BioID2-Kir4.1 (alt name: Kir4.1-BioID2)
  Species: R. norvegicus (rat); Aquifex aeolicus
  Insert size (bp): 2885
  Entrez Gene: Kcnj10
  Promoter: gfaABC1D
  Tag / fusion protein: HA (C terminal on insert)
  Cloning method: Ligation Independent Cloning
  Sequencing primers: 5′ taatacgactcactatagg; 3′ gtggtttgtccaaactcatc
Resource information
  A portion of this plasmid was derived from a plasmid made by: Kyle Roux and Scott Soderling labs
Terms and licenses: Academic/Nonprofit Terms; Industry Terms: Not Available to Industry
How to cite: pZac2.1 gfaABC1D-BioID2-BioID2-Kir4.1-HA was a gift from Baljit Khakh (Addgene plasmid # 176746 ; http://n2t.net/addgene:176746 ; RRID:Addgene_176746)
